>Addgene plasmid #127030 | pJUMP18-cI-ts_O | addgene full sequence | sequence record 248403 | Addgene NGS Result
TTAATTAAGGAGTTTTGCAGGTGCACCTGCTTTTCGCTGAATTCGCGGCCGCTTCTAGAGGGTCTGCGAT
GTTTGGTCTCTAGCCAGCACAAAAAAGAAACCATTAACACAAGAGCAGCTTGAGGACGCACGTCGCCTTA
AAGCAATTTATGAAAAAAAGAAAAATGAACTTGGCTTATCCCAGGAATCTGTCGCAGACAAGATGGGGAT
GGGGCAGTCAGGCGTTGGTGCTTTATTTAATGGCATCAATGCATTAAATGCTTATAACGCCGCATTGCTT
ACAAAAATTCTCAAAGTTAGCGTTGAAGAATTTAGCCCTTCAATCGCCAGAGAAATCTACGAGATGTATG
AAGCGGTTAGTATGCAGCCGTCACTTAGAAGTGAGTATGAGTACCCTGTTTTTTCTCATGTTCAGGCAGG
GATGTTCTCACCTAAGCTTAGAACCTTTACCAAAGGTGATGCGGAGAGATGGGTAAGCACAACCAAAAAA
GCCAGTGATTCTGCATTCTGGCTTGAGGTTGAAGGTAATTCCATGACCGCACCAACAGGCTCCAAGCCAA
GCTTTCCTGACGGAATGTTAATTCTCGTTGACCCTGAGCAGGCTGTTGAGCCAGGTGATTTCTGCATAGC
CAGACTTGGGGGTGATGAGTTTACCTTCAAGAAACTGATCAGGGATAGCGGTCAGGTGTTTTTACAACCA
CTAAACCCACAGTACCCAATGATCCCATGCAATGAGAGTTGTTCCGTTGTGGGGAAAGTTATCGCTAGTC
AGTGGCCTGAAGAGACTTTTGGTTCGTGAGACCTTTCATCGCGACCTACTAGTAGCGGCCGCTGCAGGGA
GTTGTCTTCGAAGACTTCGCTCTAGTCTTGGACTCCTGTTGATAGATCCAGTAATGACCTCAGAACTCCA
TCTGGATTTGTTCAGAACGCTCGGTTGCCGCCGGGCGTTTTTTATTGGTGAGAATCCAGGGGTCCCCAAT
AATTACGATTTAAATTAGTAGCCCGCCTAATGAGCGGGCTTTTTTTTAATTCCCCTATTTGTTTATTTTT
CTAAATACATTCAAATATGTATCCGCTCATGAGACAATAACCCTGATAAATGCTTCAATAATATTGAAAA
AGGAAGAGTATGAGCATTCAGCATTTTCGTGTGGCGCTGATTCCGTTTTTTGCGGCGTTTTGCCTGCCGG
TGTTTGCGCATCCGGAAACCCTGGTGAAAGTGAAAGATGCGGAAGATCAACTGGGTGCGCGCGTGGGCTA
TATTGAACTGGATCTGAACAGCGGCAAAATTCTGGAATCTTTTCGTCCGGAAGAACGTTTTCCGATGATG
AGCACCTTTAAAGTGCTGCTGTGCGGTGCGGTTCTGAGCCGTGTGGATGCGGGCCAGGAACAACTGGGCC
GTCGTATTCATTATAGCCAGAACGATCTGGTGGAATATAGCCCGGTGACCGAAAAACATCTGACCGATGG
CATGACCGTGCGTGAACTGTGCAGCGCGGCGATTACCATGAGCGATAACACCGCGGCGAACCTGCTGCTG
ACGACCATTGGCGGTCCGAAAGAACTGACCGCGTTTCTGCATAACATGGGCGATCATGTGACCCGTCTGG
ATCGTTGGGAACCGGAACTGAACGAAGCGATTCCGAACGATGAACGTGATACCACCATGCCGGCAGCAAT
GGCGACCACCCTGCGTAAACTGCTGACGGGTGAGCTGCTGACCCTGGCAAGCCGCCAGCAACTGATTGAT
TGGATGGAAGCGGATAAAGTGGCGGGTCCGCTGCTGCGTAGCGCGCTGCCGGCTGGCTGGTTTATTGCGG
ATAAAAGCGGTGCGGGCGAACGTGGCAGCCGTGGCATTATTGCGGCGCTGGGCCCGGATGGTAAACCGAG
CCGTATTGTGGTGATTTATACCACCGGCAGCCAGGCGACGATGGATGAACGTAACCGTCAGATTGCGGAA
ATTGGCGCGAGCCTGATTAAACATTGGTAAACCGATACAATTAAAGGCTCCTTTTGGAGCCTTTTTTTTT
GGACGACCCTTGTCCTTTTCCGCTGCATAACCCTGCTTCGGGGTCATTATAGCGATTTTTTCGGTATATC
CATCCTTTTTCGCACGATATACAGGATTTTGCCAAAGGGTTCGTGTAGACTTTCCTTGGTGTATCCAACG
GCGTCAGCCGGGCAGGATAGGTGAAGTAGGCCCACCCGCGAGCGGGTGTTCCTTCTTCACTGTCCCTTAT
TCGCACCTGGCGGTGCTCAACGGGAATCCTGCTCTGCGAGGCTGGCCGTAGGCCGGCCCCGTAGAAAAGA
TCAAAGGATCTTCTTGAGATCCTTTTTTTCTGCGCGTAATCTGCTGCTTGCAAACAAAAAAACCACCGCT
ACCAGCGGTGGTTTGTTTGCCGGATCAAGAGCTACCAACTCTTTTTCCGAAGGTAACTGGCTTCAGCAGA
GCGCAGATACCAAATACTGTTCTTCTAGTGTAGCCGTAGTTAGGCCACCACTTCAAGAACTCTGTAGCAC
CGCCTACATACCTCGCTCTGCTAATCCTGTTACCAGTGGCTGCTGCCAGTGGCGATAAGTCGTGTCTTAC
CGGGTTGGACTCAAGACGATAGTTACCGGATAAGGCGCAGCGGTCGGGCTGAACGGGGGGTTCGTGCACA
CAGCCCAGCTTGGAGCGAACGACCTACACCGAACTGAGATACCTACAGCGTGAGCTATGAGAAAGCGCCA
CGCTTCCCGAAGGGAGAAAGGCGGACAGGTATCCGGTAAGCGGCAGGGTCGGAACAGGAGAGCGCACGAG
GGAGCTTCCAGGGGGAAACGCCTGGTATCTTTATAGTCCTGTCGGGTTTCGCCACCTCTGACTTGAGCGT
CGATTTTTGTGATGCTCGTCAGGGGGGCGGAGCCTATGGAAAAACGCCAGCAACGCGGCCTTTTTACGGT
TCCTGGCCTTTTGCTGGCCTTTTGCTCACATGTTCTTTCCTGCGTTATCCCCTGATTCTGTGGATAACCG
TATTACCGCCTTTGAGTGAGCTGATACCGCTCGCCGCAGCCGAACGACCGAGCGCAGCGAGTCAGTGAGC
GAGGAAGCGGAAGAGCGCCCAATACGCAAACCGCCTCTCCCCGCGCGTTGGCCGATTCATTAATGCAGCT
GGCACGACAGGTTTCCCGACTGGAAAGCGGGCAGTGAGCGCAACGCAATTAATGTGAGTTAGCTCACTCA
TTAGGCAGGCGCGCCCAGCTGTCTAGGGCGGCGGATTTGTCCTACTCAGGAGAGCGTTCACCGACAAACA
ACAGATAAAACGAAAGGCCCAGTCTTTCGACTGAGCCTTTCGTTTTATTTGATGCCT
Features (pLannotate 1.2.2; 12 found; start..end, strand, type, name):
     39..60      +  misc_feature   BioBrick prefix: BioBrick prefix for parts that do not start with "ATG"
     86..792     +  CDS            λ repressor (ts) (fragment): temperature-sensitive variant of the phage λ repressor; cIts; thermosensitivity is conferred by the A67T mutation
    817..837     +  misc_feature   BioBrick suffix: universal suffix for all parts
    871..965     +  terminator     lambda t0 terminator: transcription terminator from phage lambda
   1038..1129    +  promoter       AmpR promoter: bla
   1130..1987    +  CDS            bla: BLAT_ECOLX - Experimental evidence at protein level: Swiss-Prot protein existence level 1. TEM-type are the most prevalent beta-lactamases in enterobacteria; they hydrolyze the beta-lactam bond in susceptible beta-lactam antibiotics, thus conferring resistance to penicillins and cephalosporins. TEM-3 and TEM-4 are capable of hydrolyzing cefotaxime and ceftazidime. TEM-5 is capable of hydrolyzing ceftazidime. TEM-6 is capable of hydrolyzing ceftazidime and aztreonam. TEM-8/CAZ-2, TEM- 16/CAZ-7 and TEM-24/CAZ-6 are markedly active against ceftazidime. IRT- 4 shows resistance to beta-lactamase in
   1994..2033    +  terminator     fd terminator: central terminator from bacteriophage fd (Otsuka and Kunisawa, 1982)
   2180..2288    +  oriT           oriT: incP origin of transfer
   2324..2912    +  rep_origin     ori: high-copy-number ColE1/pMB1/pBR322/pUC origin of replication
   3095..3187    +  CDS            lacI (fragment): lac repressor; lacI; The lac repressor binds to the lac operator to inhibit transcription in E. coli. This inhibition can be relieved by adding lactose or isopropyl-β-D-thiogalactopyranoside (IPTG).
   3200..3221    +  protein_bind   CAP binding site: CAP binding activates transcription in the presence of cAMP. E. coli catabolite activator protein
   3255..3341    -  terminator     rrnB T1 terminator: Escherichia coli rrnB; transcription terminator T1 from the E. coli rrnB gene
