[The description below was written by a language model from this plasmid's Addgene catalogue record and pLannotate feature annotations shown in this document.]
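Description:
pJUMP18-cI-ts_O is a small (about 3.3 kb) level-0 "basic part" plasmid from the Joint Universal Modular Plasmids (JUMP) synthetic biology platform, built on the pJUMP18-Uac backbone, which is itself derived from the SEVA vector architecture. It is maintained in E. coli at high copy through a ColE1/pUC-type origin and selected with ampicillin via a bla (TEM beta-lactamase) gene under its own promoter, followed by the fd terminator. An incP oriT is also present, which in principle permits conjugative mobilisation when transfer functions are supplied in trans. The cargo region is insulated by the lambda t0 terminator on one side and the rrnB T1 terminator on the other. A short lacI fragment and a CAP binding site are also annotated upstream of the cargo site; these appear to be remnants of a lac-derived region in the backbone, although the record does not explain their origin.

The stored part is an "O" (open reading frame) module encoding the temperature-sensitive lambda phage cI repressor, with the part sequence taken from the pCP20 recombineering vector. The annotation attributes thermosensitivity to the A67T substitution and marks the match as a fragment of the reference feature. The coding sequence sits between BioBrick prefix and suffix sequences, and no promoter driving it is annotated, consistent with its role as a promoterless ORF part rather than an expression cassette. It is intended to be combined with promoter, RBS and terminator parts in modular assembly to build transcription units. In such designs cI-ts represses lambda promoters at permissive temperatures and releases them upon heat shift, giving temperature-controlled gene expression.
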