Addgene plasmid #127030: pJUMP18-cI-ts_O
Purpose: Basic Part O- ORF; cI; transcription factor from lambda phage; thermosensitive.
Depositing lab: Chris French. Depositing organization: University of Edinburgh. Publication: Joint universal modular plasmids (JUMP): a flexible vector platform for synthetic biology. Valenzuela-Ortega M, French C. Synth Biol (Oxf). 2021 Feb 2;6(1):ysab003. doi: 10.1093/synbio/ysab003. eCollection 2021. PubMed 33623824.
Backbone
  Vector backbone: pJUMP18-Uac
  Backbone manufacturer: Backbone derived from SEVA.
  Vector type: Bacterial Expression, Synthetic Biology
Growth in bacteria
  Bacterial resistance: Ampicillin, 100 μg/mL
  Growth temperature: 37°C
  Growth strain: JM109
  Copy number: High Copy
Gene/Insert
  Gene/Insert name: Part cI-ts_o
  Species: Synthetic
  Mutation: cI thermosensitive mutation
  Cloning method: Restriction Enzyme; 5′ cloning site Unknown (unknown if destroyed)
Terms and licenses: Academic/Nonprofit Terms; Industry Terms: Not Available to Industry
Depositor comments: Part sequence from pCP20 recombineering vector (PMID: 10829079) Please visit https://www.biorxiv.org/content/10.1101/799585v1 for bioRxiv preprint.
How to cite: pJUMP18-cI-ts_O was a gift from Chris French (Addgene plasmid # 127030 ; http://n2t.net/addgene:127030 ; RRID:Addgene_127030)
